>Addgene plasmid #40860 | pNH9 | depositor full sequence | sequence record 54236 | pNH9 sequence 3113 bps
CTGCATTAATGAATCGGCCAACGCGCGGGGAGAGGCGGTTTGCGTATTGGGCGCTCTTCCGCTTCCTCGC
TCACTGACTCGCTGCGCTCGGTCGTTCGGCTGCGGCGAGCGGTATCAGCTCACTCAAAGGCGGTAATACG
GTTATCCACAGAATCAGGGGATAACGCAGGAAAGAACATGAATTAATTCTCATGTTTGACAGCTTATCAT
CGATTAGCTTTAATGCGGTAGTTTATCACAGTTAAATTGCTAACGCAGTCAGGCACCGTGTATGAAATCT
AACAATGCGCTCATCGTCATCCTCGGCACCGTCACCCTGGATGCTGTAGGCATAGGCTTGGTTATGCCGG
TACTGCCGGGCCTCTTGCGGGATATCGTCCATTCCGACAGCATCGCCAGTCACTATGGCGTGCTGCTAGC
GCTATATGCGTTGATGCAATTTCTATGCGCACCCGTTCTCGGAGCACTGTCCGACCGCTTTGGCCGCCGC
CCAGTCCTGCTCGCTTCGCTACTTGGAGCCACTATCGACTACGCGATCATGGCGACCACACCCGTCCTGT
GGATTCTCTACGCCGGACGCATCGTGGCCGGCATCACCGGCGCCACAGGTGCGGTTGCTGGCGCCTATAT
CGCCGACATCACCGATGGGGAAGATCGGGCTCGCCACTTCGGGCTCATGAGCGCTTGTTTCGGCGTGGGT
ATGGTGGCAGGCCCCGTGGCCGGGGGACTGTTGGGCGCCATCTCCTTACATGCACCATTCCTTGCGGCGG
CGGTGCTCAACGGCCTCAACCTACTACTGGGCTGCTTCCTAATGCAGGAGTCGCATAAGGGAGAGCGCCG
ACCCATGCCCTTGAGAGCCTTCAACCCAGTCAGCTCCTTCCGGTGGGCGCGGGGCATGACTATCGTCGCC
GCACTTATGACTGTCTTCTTTATCATGCAACTCGTAGGACAGGTGCCGGCAGCGCTCTGGGTCATTTTCG
GCGAGGACCGCTTTCGCTGGAGCGCGACGATGATCGGCCTGTCGCTTGCGGTATTCGGAATCTTGCACGC
CCTCGCTCAAGCCTTCGTCACTGGTCCCGCCACCAAACGTTTCGGCGAGAAGCAGGCCATTATCGCCGGC
ATGGCGGCCGACGCGCTGGGCTACGTCTTGCTGGCGTTCGCGACGCGAGGCTGGATGGCCTTCCCCATTA
TGATTCTTCTCGCTTCCGGCGGCATCGGGATGCCCGCGTTGCAGGCCATGCTGTCCAGGCAGGTAGATGA
CGACCATCAGGGACAGCTTCAAGGATCGCTCGCGGCTCTTACCAGCCTAACTTCGATCATTGGACCGCTG
ATCGTCACGGCGATTTATGCCGCCTCGGCGAGCACATGGAACGGGTTGGCATGGATTGTAGGCGCCGCCC
TATACCTTGTCTGCCTCCCCGCGTTGCGTCGCGGTGCATGGAGCCGGGCCACCTCGACCTGAATGGAAGC
CGGCGGCACCTCGCTAACGGATTCACCACTCCAAGAATTGGAGCCAATCAATTCTTGCGGAGAACTGTGA
ATGCGCAAACCAACCCTTGATCGGGGAAGAACAGTATGTCGAGCTATTTTTTGACTTACTGGGGATCAAG
CCTGATTGGGAGAAAATAAAATATCCCCTATAGTGAGTCGTATTACATGGTCATAGCTGTTTCCTGGCAG
CTCTGGCCCGTGTCTCAAAATCTCTGATGTTACATTGCACAAGATAAAAATATATCATCATGCCTCCTCT
AGAGGTCTCCTCGAAACGGTGCAGCGGCTGTTGCCGGTGCTGTGCCAGGACCATGGCCTGACCCCGGACC
AAGTGGTGGCTATCGCCAGCAATCACGGCGGCAAGCAAGCGCTCGGAGACCCTCGAGCCACCCATGACCA
AAATCCCTTAACGTGAGTTACGCGTCGTTCCACTGAGCGTCAGACCCCGTAGAAAAGATCAAAGGATCTT
CTTGAGATCCTTTTTTTCTGCGCGTAATCTGCTGCTTGCAAACAAAAAAACCACCGCTACCAGCGGTGGT
TTGTTTGCCGGATCAAGAGCTACCAACTCTTTTTCCGAAGGTAACTGGCTTCAGCAGAGCGCAGATACCA
AATACTGTTCTTCTAGTGTAGCCGTAGTTAGGCCACCACTTCAAGAACTCTGTAGCACCGCCTACATACC
TCGCTCTGCTAATCCTGTTACCAGTGGCTGCTGCCAGTGGCGATAAGTCGTGTCTTACCGGGTTGGACTC
AAGACGATAGTTACCGGATAAGGCGCAGCGGTCGGGCTGAACGGGGGGTTCGTGCACACAGCCCAGCTTG
GAGCGAACGACCTACACCGAACTGAGATACCTACAGCGTGAGCTATGAGAAAGCGCCACGCTTCCCGAAG
GGAGAAAGGCGGACAGGTATCCGGTAAGCGGCAGGGTCGGAACAGGAGAGCGCACGAGGGAGCTTCCAGG
GGGAAACGCCTGGTATCTTTATAGTCCTGTCGGGTTTCGCCACCTCTGACTTGAGCGTCGATTTTTGTGA
TGCTCGTCAGGGGGGCGGAGCCTATGGAAAAACGCCAGCAACGCGGCCTTTTTACGGTTCCTGGCCTTTT
GCTGGCCTTTTGCTCACATGTTCTTTCCTGCGTTATCCCCTGATTCTGTGGATAACCGTATTACCGCCTT
TGAGTGAGCTGATACCGCTCGCCGCAGCCGAACGACCGAGCGCAGCGAGTCAGTGAGCGAGGAAGCGGAA
GAGCGCCCAATACGCAAACCGCCTCTCCCCGCGCGTTGGCCGATTCATTAATGCAGCTGGCACGACAGGT
TTCCCGACTGGAAAGCGGGCAGTGAGCGCAACGCAATTAATACGCGTACCGCTAGCCAGGAAGAGTTTGT
AGAAACGCAAAAAGGCCATCCGTCAGGATGGCCTTCTGCTTAGTTTGATGCCTGGCAGTTTATGGCGGGC
GTCCTGCCCGCCACCCTCCGGGCCGTTGCTTCACAACGTTCAAATCCGCTCCCGGCGGATTTGTCCTACT
CAGGAGAGCGTTCACCGACAAACAACAGATAAAACGAAAGGCCCAGTCTTCCGACTGAGCCTTTCGTTTT
ATTTGATGCCTGGCAGTTCCCTACTCTCGCGTT
Features (pLannotate 1.2.2; 10 found; start..end, strand, type, name):
      1..54      -  CDS            lacI (fragment): lac repressor; lacI; The lac repressor binds to the lac operator to inhibit transcription in E. coli. This inhibition can be relieved by adding lactose or isopropyl-β-D-thiogalactopyranoside (IPTG).
     56..180     -  rep_origin     RSF ori (fragment): Plasmids containing the RSF 1030 origin of replication can be propagated in E. coli cells that contain additional plasmids with compatible origins.
    196..224     +  promoter       tet promoter: E. coli promoter for tetracycline efflux protein gene
    272..1462    +  CDS            TcR: tetracycline efflux protein; tet; confers resistance to tetracycline
   1560..1634    +  CDS            KanR (fragment): aminoglycoside phosphotransferase; aphA-3; confers resistance to kanamycin
   1637..1655    -  promoter       T7 promoter: promoter for bacteriophage T7 RNA polymerase
   1962..2550    +  rep_origin     ori: high-copy-number ColE1/pMB1/pBR322/pUC origin of replication
   2733..2825    +  CDS            lacI (fragment): lac repressor; lacI; The lac repressor binds to the lac operator to inhibit transcription in E. coli. This inhibition can be relieved by adding lactose or isopropyl-β-D-thiogalactopyranoside (IPTG).
   2880..2907    -  terminator     rrnB T2 terminator: transcription terminator T2 from the E. coli rrnB gene
   3039..3082    +  terminator     rrnB T1 terminator: Escherichia coli rrnB; transcription terminator T1 from the E. coli rrnB gene
