[The description below was written by a language model from this plasmid's Addgene catalogue record and pLannotate feature annotations shown in this document.]
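Description:
pNH9 is a small (about 3.1 kb) high-copy bacterial cloning plasmid that serves as a module vector for building custom TAL effector and TALEN constructs. It is built on the pTC14 backbone and carries a single roughly 100 bp TAL effector repeat from Xanthomonas oryzae, recorded as "repeat NH9" and cloned between XbaI and XhoI sites that both remain intact. By the naming convention of this type of modular assembly kit, the name most likely indicates a repeat with the NH repeat-variable diresidue intended for position 9 of an ordered array. The record itself does not spell this out, nor does it state the repeat's base specificity.

The plasmid is propagated in E. coli through a ColE1/pUC-type high-copy origin. Selection is with tetracycline, conferred by a complete TcR efflux protein gene driven by its own tet promoter. The remaining annotated features are mostly backbone remnants: short fragments of lacI, of an RSF origin and of a kanamycin resistance gene (none likely functional at these lengths), a T7 promoter, and rrnB T1 and T2 terminators, which would help insulate nearby sequence from read-through transcription. The automated annotation does not pick out the repeat insert itself, and no expression cassette for it is evident, consistent with a plasmid meant to donate a DNA part rather than to produce a protein.

Its use, according to the associated publication, is as one component in the stepwise assembly of designed repeat arrays. These arrays are then transferred into TALEN or other TAL effector backbones for targeted DNA binding or genome editing.
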