Addgene plasmid #40860: pNH9
Depositing lab: Adam Bogdanove. Depositing organization: Iowa State University Research Foundation. Publication: Efficient design and assembly of custom TALEN and other TAL effector-based constructs for DNA targeting. Cermak T, Doyle EL, Christian M, Wang L, Zhang Y, Schmidt C, Baller JA, Somia NV, Bogdanove AJ, Voytas DF. Nucleic Acids Res. 2011 Jul;39(12):e82. doi: 10.1093/nar/gkr218 PubMed 21493687.
Backbone
  Vector backbone: pTC14
  Backbone size w/o insert (bp): 3013
  Total vector size (bp): 3113
Growth in bacteria
  Bacterial resistance: Tetracycline, 10 μg/mL
  Growth temperature: 37°C
  Growth strain: DH5alpha
  Growth instructions: DH5a/LB+antibiotics
  Copy number: High Copy
Gene/Insert
  Gene/Insert name: repeat NH9
  Species: Xanthomonas oryzae
  Insert size (bp): 100
  Cloning method: Restriction Enzyme; 5′ cloning site XbaI (not destroyed); 3′ cloning site XhoI (not destroyed)
  Sequencing primers: 5′ pTC14_F2 (caagcctgattgggagaaaa)
Terms and licenses: Academic/Nonprofit Terms; Industry Terms: Not Available to Industry
How to cite: pNH9 was a gift from Adam Bogdanove (Addgene plasmid # 40860 ; http://n2t.net/addgene:40860 ; RRID:Addgene_40860)
