>Addgene plasmid #40860 | pNH9 | addgene partial sequence | sequence record 56043 | pTC14_F2 5'-caagcctgattgggagaaaa-3'
GTGAGTCGTATTACATGGTCATAGCTGTTTCCTGGCAGCTCTGGCCCGTGTCTCAAAATCTCTGATGTTA
CATTGCACAAGATAAAAATATATCATCATGCCTCCTCTAGAGGTCTCCTCGAAACGGTGCAGCGGCTGTT
GCCGGTGCTGTGCCAGGACCATGGCCTGACCCCGGACCAAGTGGTGGCTATCGCCAGCAATCACGGCGGC
AAGCAAGCGCTCGGAGACCCTCGAGCCACCCATGACCAAAATCCCTTAACGTGAGTTACGCGTCGTTCCA
CTGAGCGTCAGACCCCGTAGAAAAGATCAAAGGATCTTCTTGAGATCCTTTTTTTCTGCGCGTAATCTGC
TGCTTGCAAACAAAAAAACCACCGCTACCAGCGGTGGTTTGTTTGCCGGATCAAGAGCTACCAACTCTTT
TTCCGAAGGTAACTGGCTTCAGCAGAGCGCAGATACCAAATACTGTTCTTCTAGTGTAGCCGTAGTTAGG
CCACCACTTCAAGAACTCTGTAGCACCGCCTACATACCTCGCTCTGCTAATCCTGTTACCAGTGGCTGCT
GCCAGTGGCGATAAGTCGTGTCTTACCGGGTTGGACTCAAGACGATAGTTACCGGATAAGGCGCAGCGGT
CGGGCTGAACGGGGGGTTCGTGCACACAGCCCAGCTTGGAGCGAACGACCTACACCGAACTGAGATACCT
ACAGCGTGAGCTATGAGAAAGCGCCACGCTTCCCGAAGGGAGAAAGGCGGACAGGTATCCGGTAAGCGGC
AGGGTCGGAACAGGAGAGCGCACGAGGGAGCTTCCAGGG
